>Addgene plasmid #133071 | pFloat.cspA_v1 | addgene full sequence | sequence record 298070 | Addgene NGS Result
GTGATGGTGGTGATGGTGGCCAGAGCTCGGACCTTGAAAAAGCACCTCAAGCTCGAGTGCGGCCGCAAGC
TTGTCGACGGAGCTCGGCTTACTAAAAGCCAGATAACAGTATGCGTATTTGCGCGCTGATTTTTGCGGTA
TAAGAATATATACTGATATGTATACCCGAAGTATGTCAAAAAGAGGTATGCTATGAAGCAGCGTATTACA
GTGACAGTTGACAGCGACAGCTATCAGTTGCTCAAGGCATATATGATGTCAATATCTCCGGTCTGGTAAG
CACAACCATGCAGAATGAAGCCCGTCGTCTGCGTGCCGAACGCTGGAAAGCGGAAAATCAGGAAGGGATG
GCTGAGGTCGCCCGGTTTATTGAAATGAACGGCTCTTTTGCTGACGAGAACAGGGGCTGGTGAAATGCAG
TTTAAGGTTTACACCTATAAAAGAGAGAGCCGTTATCGTCTGTTTGTGGATGTACAGAGTGATATTATTG
ACACGCCCGGGCGACGGATGGTGATCCCCCTGGCCAGTGCACGTCTGCTGTCAGATAAAGTCTCCCGTGA
ACTTTACCCGGTGGTGCATATCGGGGATGAAAGCTGGCGCATGATGACCACCGATATGGCCAGTGTGCCG
GTCTCCGTTATCGGGGAAGAAGTGGCTGATCTCAGCCACCGCGAAAATGACATCAAAAACGCCATTAACC
TGATGTTCTGGGGAATATAATGAGAATTCGGATCCGGGCCCCTGGAACAGAACTTCCAGACCAGAAGAAT
GGTGATGATGGTGATGCACTTTGTGATTCATCTAGTATTCTCCTCTTTAATCTCTAGAGCCTTTCGGCGA
TATGGCGTGCTTTACAGATTTTGAAGCGTTAAAGGAATATGCACTACGAGGGGTATCAACGATAACTCTT
GAAGGGACTTGCCTTACTACACTGGATATGCGCTAGCACATCAAATTGCTATCCGCTCACAATTTGATGT
GCATTAAGCCACGCATTGGCGGGTGATGCAACAATTATTTTTCATATTTATGATTAATCGGCCACACCAT
TCCTTGCGGCGGCGGTGCTCAACGGCCTCAACCTACTACTGGGCTGCTTCCTAATGCAGGAGTCGCATAA
GGGAGAGCGTCGAGATCCCGGACCGCAGGCTGGACACCATCGAATGGCGCAAAACCTTTCGCGGTATGGC
ATGATAGCGCCCGGAAGAGAGTCAATTCAGGGTGGTGAATGTGAAACCAGTAACGTTATACGATGTCGCA
GAGTATGCCGGTGTCTCTTATCAGACCGTTTCCCGCGTGGTGAACCAGGCCAGCCACGTTTCTGCGAAAA
CGCGGGAAAAAGTGGAAGCGGCGATGGCGGAGCTGAATTACATTCCCAACCGCGTGGCACAACAACTGGC
GGGCAAACAGTCGTTGCTGATTGGCGTTGCCACCTCCAGTCTGGCCCTGCACGCGCCGTCGCAAATTGTC
GCGGCGATTAAATCTCGCGCCGATCAACTGGGTGCCAGCGTGGTGGTGTCGATGGTAGAACGAAGCGGCG
TCGAAGCCTGTAAAGCGGCGGTGCACAATCTTCTCGCGCAACGCGTCAGTGGGCTGATCATTAACTATCC
GCTGGATGACCAGGATGCCATTGCTGTGGAAGCTGCCTGCACTAATGTTCCGGCGTTATTTCTTGATGTC
TCTGACCAGACACCCATCAACAGTATTATTTTCTCCCATGAAGACGGTACGCGACTGGGCGTGGAGCATC
TGGTCGCATTGGGTCACCAGCAAATCGCGCTGTTAGCGGGCCCATTAAGTTCTGTCTCGGCGCGTCTGCG
TCTGGCTGGCTGGCATAAATATCTCACTCGCAATCAAATTCAGCCGATAGCGGAACGGGAAGGCGACTGG
AGTGCCATGTCCGGTTTTCAACAAACCATGCAAATGCTGAATGAGGGCATCGTTCCCACTGCGATGCTGG
TTGCCAACGATCAGATGGCGCTGGGCGCAATGCGCGCCATTACCGAGTCCGGGCTGCGCGTTGGTGCGGA
TATCTCGGTAGTGGGATACGACGATACCGAAGACAGCTCATGTTATATCCCGCCGTTAACCACCATCAAA
CAGGATTTTCGCCTGCTGGGGCAAACCAGCGTGGACCGCTTGCTGCAACTCTCTCAGGGCCAGGCGGTGA
AGGGCAATCAGCTGTTGCCCGTCTCACTGGTGAAAAGAAAAACCACCCTGGCGCCCAATACGCAAACCGC
CTCTCCCCGCGCGTTGGCCGATTCATTAATGCAGCTGGCACGACAGGTTTCCCGACTGGAAAGCGGGCAG
TGAGCGCAACGCAATTAATGTAAGTTAGCTCACTCATTAGGCACCGGGATCTCGACCGATGCCCTTGAGA
GCCTTCAACCCAGTCAGCTCCTTCCGGTGGGCGCGGGGCATGACTATGTGAGCAAAAGGCCAGCAAAAGG
CCAGGAACCGTAAAAAGGCCGCGTTGCTGGCGTTTTTCCATAGGCTCCGCCCCCCTGACGAGCATCACAA
AAATCGACGCTCAAGTCAGAGGTGGCGAAACCCGACAGGACTATAAAGATACCAGGCGTTTCCCCCTGGA
AGCTCCCTCGTGCGCTCTCCTGTTCCGACCCTGCCGCTTACCGGATACCTGTCCGCCTTTCTCCCTTCGG
GAAGCGTGGCGCTTTCTCATAGCTCACGCTGTAGGTATCTCAGTTCGGTGTAGGTCGTTCGCTCCAAGCT
GGGCTGTGTGCACGAACCCCCCGTTCAGCCCGACCGCTGCGCCTTATCCGGTAACTATCGTCTTGAGTCC
AACCCGGTAAGACACGACTTATCGCCACTGGCAGCAGCCACTGGTAACAGGATTAGCAGAGCGAGGTATG
TAGGCGGTGCTACAGAGTTCTTGAAGTGGTGGCCTAACTACGGCTACACTAGAAGAACAGTATTTGGTAT
CTGCGCTCTGCTGAAGCCAGTTACCTTCGGAAAAAGAGTTGGTAGCTCTTGATCCGGCAAACAAACCACC
GCTGGTAGCGGTGGTTTTTTTGTTTGCAAGCAGCAGATTACGCGCAGAAAAAAAGGATCTCAAGAAGATC
CTTTGATCTTTTCTACGGGGTCTGACGCTCAGTGGAACGAAAACTCACGTTAAGGGATTTTGGTCATGAA
CAATAAAACTGTCTGCTTACATAAACAGTAATACAAGGGGTGTTATGAGCCATATTCAACGGGAAACGTC
TTGCTCTAGGCCGCGATTAAATTCCAACATGGATGCTGATTTATATGGGTATAAATGGGCTCGCGATAAT
GTCGGGCAATCAGGTGCGACAATCTATCGATTGTATGGGAAGCCCGATGCGCCAGAGTTGTTTCTGAAAC
ATGGCAAAGGTAGCGTTGCCAATGATGTTACAGATGAGATGGTCAGACTAAACTGGCTGACGGAATTTAT
GCCTCTTCCGACCATCAAGCATTTTATCCGTACTCCTGATGATGCATGGTTACTCACCACTGCGATCCCC
GGGAAAACAGCATTCCAGGTATTAGAAGAATATCCTGATTCAGGTGAAAATATTGTTGATGCGCTGGCAG
TGTTCCTGCGCCGGTTGCATTCGATTCCTGTTTGTAATTGTCCTTTTAACAGCGATCGCGTATTTCGTCT
CGCTCAGGCGCAATCACGAATGAATAACGGTTTGGTTGATGCGAGTGATTTTGATGACGAGCGTAATGGC
TGGCCTGTTGAACAAGTCTGGAAAGAAATGCATAAACTTTTGCCATTCTCACCGGATTCAGTCGTCACTC
ATGGTGATTTCTCACTTGATAACCTTATTTTTGACGAGGGGAAATTAATAGGTTGTATTGATGTTGGACG
AGTCGGAATCGCAGACCGATACCAGGATCTTGCCATCCTATGGAACTGCCTCGGTGAGTTTTCTCCTTCA
TTACAGAAACGGCTTTTTCAAAAATATGGTATTGATAATCCTGATATGAATAAATTGCAGTTTCATTTGA
TGCTCGATGAGTTTTTCTAACGGGCGTCCCAGCGAGCTAGTTATTGCTCAGCGGTAAAAAAAACCCCGCC
CTGTCAGGGGCGGGGTTTTTTTTTGGCTTTGTTAGCAGCCGGATCTCATCA
Features (pLannotate 1.2.2; 13 found; start..end, strand, type, name):
     85..161     +  intron         PDK intron (fragment): pdk; modified pyruvate orthophosphate dikinase intron from Flaveria trinervia 3.0
    252..410     +  CDS            ccdA (fragment): CCDA_ECO57 - Also known as H, letA. Experimental evidence at protein level: Swiss-Prot protein existence level 1. Antitoxin component of a type II toxin-antitoxin (TA) system which inhibits the post-segregational killing (PSK) of plasmid-free cells, also referred to as a plasmid addiction system. Binds to and blocks the activity of CcdB; will also remove bound CcdB protein from the CcdB-GyrA complex by forming a CcdA-CcdB complex, a process termed rejuvenation. Functions as a transcriptional corepressor for the ccdAB operon, repression also requires CcdB (By similarity). From Escherichia coli
    415..717     +  CDS            ccdB: CCDB_ECOLI - Also known as G, letB, letD. Experimental evidence at protein level: Swiss-Prot protein existence level 1. Toxic component of a type II toxin-antitoxin (TA) system, functioning in plasmid maintainence. Responsible for the post- segregational killing (PSK) of plasmid-free cells, also referred to as a plasmid addiction system. Half-life of over 2 hours. Cell killing by CcdB is accompanied by filamentation, defects in chromosome and plasmid segregation, defects in cell division, formation of anucleate cells, decreased DNA synthesis and plasmid loss. Interferes with the activity of DN
    829..934     -  5'UTR          cspA 5'UTR (fragment): cspA; 5'UTR of the E. coli cold shock protein cspA gene (Mitta et al., 1997)
    954..974     -  protein_bind   lac operator (fragment): The lac repressor binds to the lac operator to inhibit transcription in E. coli. This inhibition can be relieved by adding lactose or isopropyl-β-D-thiogalactopyranoside (IPTG). lac repressor encoded by lacI
    975..1041    -  promoter       cspA promoter: cspA; promoter of the E. coli cold shock protein cspA gene (Mitta et al., 1997)
   1045..1133    +  CDS            TcR (fragment): tetracycline efflux protein; tet; confers resistance to tetracycline
   1153..1230    +  promoter       lacI promoter: lacI
   1231..2313    +  CDS            lacI: lac repressor; lacI; The lac repressor binds to the lac operator to inhibit transcription in E. coli. This inhibition can be relieved by adding lactose or isopropyl-β-D-thiogalactopyranoside (IPTG).
   2326..2347    +  protein_bind   CAP binding site: CAP binding activates transcription in the presence of cAMP. E. coli catabolite activator protein
   2362..2427    +  CDS            TcR (fragment): tetracycline efflux protein; tet; confers resistance to tetracycline
   2485..3073    -  rep_origin     ori: high-copy-number ColE1/pMB1/pBR322/pUC origin of replication
   3195..4010    +  CDS            KanR: aminoglycoside phosphotransferase; aph(3')-Ia; confers resistance to kanamycin in bacteria or G418 (Geneticin®) in eukaryotes
