[The description below was written by a language model from this plasmid's Addgene catalogue record and pLannotate feature annotations shown in this document.]
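Description:
pFloat.cspA_v1 is a 4,111 bp empty entry vector for bacterial protein expression, built on the pFloat_v1 backbone and designed to place a gene of interest under the cold-shock cspA promoter of E. coli. It replicates from a high-copy ColE1/pUC-type origin and is selected with kanamycin through an aph(3')-Ia (KanR) cassette. No insert is present. Instead, the cloning position appears to be occupied by a ccdB toxin gene, accompanied by a partial ccdA fragment. This explains why the empty plasmid is maintained in a ccdB-tolerant strain. Because CcdB poisons DNA gyrase in ordinary E. coli, replacing it with an insert by Gibson assembly, the recorded cloning method, provides counter-selection against uncut or parental vector.

The expression module consists of the cspA promoter, a lac operator fragment directly downstream of it, and part of the cspA 5' UTR, which in cold-shock systems supports transcript stability and translation at low temperature. A lacI gene with its own promoter is carried on the plasmid, so transcription should stay repressed until IPTG is added, with a temperature downshift boosting expression. The catalogue lists His6 tags separable by 3C protease sites at either the N or the C terminus of the insert, but these short elements are not annotated in the feature table. The cspA elements are annotated on the opposite strand to ccdB, and the record does not explain this arrangement. Short hits to a tetracycline resistance gene, a plant PDK intron and a CAP binding site are probably backbone remnants or incidental matches, not functional parts. The vector is intended for low-temperature expression of recombinant proteins in bacteria.
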