Addgene plasmid #133071: pFloat.cspA_v1
Purpose: (Empty Backbone) Entry vector for cloning genes under a cold-shock cspA promoter for expression in bacteria. Version 1.0.
Depositing lab: Kacper Rogala & David Sabatini. Depositing organization: Whitehead Institute for Biomedical Research. Publication: Structural basis for the docking of mTORC1 on the lysosomal surface. Rogala KB, Gu X, Kedir JF, Abu-Remaileh M, Bianchi LF, Bottino AMS, Dueholm R, Niehaus A, Overwijn D, Fils AP, Zhou SX, Leary D, Laqtom NN, Brignole EJ, Sabatini DM. Science. 2019 Oct 25;366(6464):468-475. doi: 10.1126/science.aay0166. Epub 2019 Oct 10. PubMed 31601708.
Backbone
  Vector backbone: pFloat_v1
  Backbone manufacturer: Kacper Rogala
  Backbone size (bp): 4111
  Vector type: Bacterial Expression ; Entry vector
  Promoter: cspA
  Tag / fusion protein: His6-3C (N terminal on insert); 3C-His6 (C terminal on insert)
Growth in bacteria
  Bacterial resistance: Kanamycin, 50 μg/mL
  Growth temperature: 37°C
  Growth strain: ccdB Survival
  Copy number: High Copy
Gene/Insert
  Cloning method: Gibson Cloning
  Sequencing primers: 5′ TGCATATTCCTTTAACGCT; 3′ GAGTTTTCTCCTTCATTACAGA
Terms and licenses: Academic/Nonprofit Terms; Industry Terms: Not Available to Industry
How to cite: pFloat.cspA_v1 was a gift from Kacper Rogala & David Sabatini (Addgene plasmid # 133071 ; http://n2t.net/addgene:133071 ; RRID:Addgene_133071)
